Addgene plasmid #191086: pEY93
Purpose: gpa-11 fluorescent neural reporter driving nuclear mNeptune2.5 expression (refer to NeuroPAL paper for expression)
Depositing lab: Oliver Hobert & Eviatar Yemini. Depositing organization: Columbia University. Publication: NeuroPAL: A Multicolor Atlas for Whole-Brain Neuronal Identification in C. elegans. Yemini E, Lin A, Nejatbakhsh A, Varol E, Sun R, Mena GE, Samuel ADT, Paninski L, Venkatachalam V, Hobert O. Cell. 2021 Jan 7;184(1):272-288.e11. doi: 10.1016/j.cell.2020.12.012. Epub 2020 Dec 29. PubMed 33378642.
Backbone
  Vector backbone: pPD95.62
  Vector type: Worm Expression
Growth in bacteria
  Bacterial resistance: Ampicillin, 100 μg/mL
  Growth temperature: 37°C
  Growth strain: DH5alpha
  Copy number: Unknown
Gene/Insert
  Gene/Insert name: gpa-11
  Species: C. elegans (nematode)
  Mutation: None
  Entrez Gene: gpa-11 (a.k.a. C16A11.1)
  Cloning method: Gibson Cloning
Terms and licenses: Academic/Nonprofit Terms; Industry Terms: Not Available to Industry
How to cite: pEY93 was a gift from Oliver Hobert & Eviatar Yemini (Addgene plasmid # 191086 ; http://n2t.net/addgene:191086 ; RRID:Addgene_191086)
