[The description below was written by a language model from this plasmid's Addgene catalogue record and pLannotate feature annotations shown in this document.]
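Description:
pEY93 is a C. elegans expression plasmid built on the pPD95.62 backbone, one of the promoter-reporter constructs generated for the NeuroPAL multicolor atlas used for whole-brain neuronal identification. It is maintained in E. coli through a high-copy ColE1/pUC-type origin and selected with ampicillin via the bla (AmpR) gene and its native promoter. The sequenced record is 7,158 nt. Remnants of the pUC lineage are scattered around the backbone, including a lac promoter, lac operator and CAP binding site, along with small fragments of lacZα, lacI, rop, bom and the pUC multiple cloning site. None of these contributes to expression in the worm.

The catalogued insert is gpa-11, a C. elegans gene, introduced by Gibson cloning without mutation. Given the stated purpose, this sequence serves as the regulatory region driving the reporter. The annotation does not label it, but a long unannotated stretch between the cloning-site fragment and the reporter is the likely location. Downstream lies the complete coding sequence of mNeptune2.5, a monomeric, rapidly maturing far-red fluorescent protein derived from Entacmaea quadricolor. The purpose field describes the reporter as nuclear, although no nuclear localization signal is explicitly annotated. The short match to worm-optimized mEGFP just upstream of mNeptune2.5 probably reflects leader sequence carried over from the parental vector. The aex-5 fragment downstream of the reporter may correspond to genomic sequence accompanying the vector's 3′ UTR region, which the record does not otherwise identify.

The construct is used to make transgenic worms in which gpa-11-expressing neurons carry a nuclear far-red label. The record refers to the NeuroPAL publication for the specific expression pattern.
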