Features (pLannotate 1.2.2; 14 found; start..end, strand, type, name):
    152..170     -  misc_feature   MCS (fragment): pUC18/19 multiple cloning site
   2783..2801    -  CDS            lacZα (fragment): LacZα fragment of β-galactosidase; lacZ fragment
   2956..3006    +  CDS            mEGFP (fragment): monomeric enhanced GFP, optimized with synthetic introns for expression in C. elegans
   3013..3843    +  CDS            mNeptune2.5: mNeptune2.5 is a basic (constitutively fluorescent) red fluorescent protein published in 2014, derived from Entacmaea quadricolor. It is reported to be a rapidly-maturing monomer with moderate acid sensitivity.
   4440..4592    +  CDS            aex-5 (fragment): AEX5_CAEEL - Also known as kpc-3 From Caenorhabditis elegans.
   4720..4755    +  CDS            rop (fragment): Rop protein, which maintains plasmids at low copy number; rop
   4857..4956    +  misc_feature   bom (fragment): basis of mobility region from pBR322
   5054..5158    +  promoter       AmpR promoter: bla
   5159..6019    +  CDS            AmpR: β-lactamase; bla; confers resistance to ampicillin, carbenicillin, and related antibiotics
   6190..6778    +  rep_origin     ori: high-copy-number ColE1/pMB1/pBR322/pUC origin of replication
   6961..7053    +  CDS            lacI (fragment): lac repressor; lacI; The lac repressor binds to the lac operator to inhibit transcription in E. coli. This inhibition can be relieved by adding lactose or isopropyl-β-D-thiogalactopyranoside (IPTG).
   7066..7087    +  protein_bind   CAP binding site: CAP binding activates transcription in the presence of cAMP. E. coli catabolite activator protein
   7102..7132    +  promoter       lac promoter: promoter for the E. coli lac operon
   7140..7156    +  protein_bind   lac operator: The lac repressor binds to the lac operator to inhibit transcription in E. coli. This inhibition can be relieved by adding lactose or isopropyl-β-D-thiogalactopyranoside (IPTG). lac repressor encoded by lacI
>Addgene plasmid #191086 | pEY93 | addgene full sequence | sequence record 376427 | Addgene NGS Result
TCACACAGGAAACAGCTATGACCATGATTACGCCAAGCTGTAAGTTTAAACATGATCTTACTAACTAACT
ATTCTCATTTAAATTTTCAGAGCTTAAAAATGGCTGAAATCACTCACAACGATGGATACGCTAACAACTT
GGAAATGAAATAAGCTTGCATGCCTGCAGGACGAAGAAGCCGAAGAATCTTAAAATAATTTTTATTCAAT
TTTTAAACTTTTCAATTTGATCCCGCCGCCTTATAGATTCACTTTTATTTCCCAAATCTTGTTGTTGTTT
TTTTTTAATTTAAAATGCTTCATTTTCCAGTAAATTCGTGCAAAATTCAAGAATCTTGACAAAATGACGT
CATCATCACTCAACACGCCACTTTTCACACTAATTTCTTTGACTTCGGGAAACACCTGGAGAGCACAAAA
CTTGCTCTCTCTTTTTCTCTCGATCTATTAATATTCGAGGGCAGCTAGCTGAGATTTTTCCAATTTTTTA
TATTTGATACGAACTTTTTTATTCGAAAATTCGCTAAAATTGCCATTGTGGGTCTCGCCACGAGCGAAAA
TTTTCAGGTACAGTACTCTTAAAAAGAAATCTCTGGGGTACGGTAGCTGAGAAGTTTCTTCAGAAATCCC
CCAAAATTACAATTTTGGGTCCCGCCACGAGTGAAACTTTTCAACTACAGTACCCCAGAGAGTACCCCCC
CCCCTCTGTAGCTGAAAAGTTTTCTCAGTTTTTTTTCAAAGATTTTTAAAACTAATTTTTGTGAAACATT
TTCAACAAAAAACATTTAAGAATCCGAAAAAAGAGTTTTAAAAATTTAAAAGTACATCTCAGAGGGTACT
GTACCTGGAAAGTTTTGTTCGTGCCAGGACCCAAAGCCAGTTTTTTTGCGCTCTACTGCGAAAATTTCAA
AATTATTGTGAAATTTGTTTCGAAATCGGAAAGTTTTCAAAACAAAAAACTGGATTTTCAAAAAATTCGT
CGAAAAATGGGCCCTGGTACGAGCGAAACTTTTCAGTTACAGTACCCCTGAGATTTTATTTTTTTTTTCG
AATTTTTTCTACTTTTTCACTGATTAATCACAACAATAAATAAATTTGAATCACAAAAAAAAAGGGAAAA
TACTAGAATAATTGAGCAAAATGGGTACGGTAGCTGAACAATTTCGCTCGTGGCAGGACCCAAAAAGACC
GAATTTTCTCTTTTTATGGCGAAATTCTTCTCTCCCCCTCTCTAATACTAAAGATACAGCACACACACGT
ACTTAATTGCGGTTATTTGGTGCTCTGGAAAATTGTTAGGTGGCTCATATAATTATAGCCAACCCCCTTC
CCCACCCGCTCTTCGTCTCTCAAAACCCTCTGTTTTAGATGAATTTTAAGCTATGAGTTATGCCGTTTTT
TGTTGCGTTTTCTTGTAATTTTGGGTCTCACAGCGAAAAAAAAGTGCTCTATTGAGAAAATTGCGAAATT
TACTAAAAAAAAAAGTAGAACTTTTCCACAAGAAAGCATTTTTTCGCAAAAAGTTTTAAAAAGTTCTCGA
GGCCACTTGCTGTGTGACCTTGAAAAGAGAAAATGCGGCCAGTCTCAATTAAAAATTCCAAAAAACTATT
TTTTTGGGTCCTGGCACGACCAAAACTTTTTTAGCTACAGTACCCCCAAAATGTATTTATTTTTTTGCAT
TTCCACGAGTTTATTTAATTTTTTTTTCCACTTTTTTACTGGTAAAATTTGAATATTTGAATATTTTTCG
AACTGAGAACTACTGTACCTGAAAATTTTCGCTCGTGTGAGGAGCCAAGATGGTAATTATAACTGAAATA
TTGCACTATTTCGCAAGTAGGTAATATTATATTATTATATATTGGATGAAAAGAAGTCAGAAAAAAAAGT
TGTCCTCTTCTCACATGCTTCTAATTTTCATCTGCTTTTTTTGCCTTTTTTCATTTTTTTCACAGATTTT
CAAATTTTTCTCCCCTTTTTCTCAAAACTTCCAGTTTTCTTTGTGAATTTTCGAATGACTTTTTTGAATA
AAAAATTGGAAAAAAAAAATCAATTTTCGCCGAAAAAATCGAAACTTGTTTCATTGAGCTCTGACACACT
CTAATGAGCTCAGCTCAGGTGCTCGAAAGAGTATATTTGCGAAAAAAAACTAAATGTCTCTCACAAGATT
TTTTTTCGAATTTTACAGAAATATGTTTCGGTGGCTGCGTAAAAATGGTGGCCGAGGTTTCTTTTTTTCG
AGTGGCCTAATTTTTATTTTTATGTTTTAATTCTCGGCCACGAAATTTGGGAAAACTCAGAAATTCAAGT
TCTGAGAATTCTAAAAAAATTAAAAAACCCCCAAAATTTCGATCTCAAATTGTTTTTTTCAGAGCATTTT
TTACCGCCCCGTAAAACTGCTCTAAAAAATTTTTTTCCGCAAGTTTTTTTGCTAATTCTAAACAAAGGTT
GTAGTAGGAAAAATACCCTCGAAATTTAGGCTCTTTTTTGGAAAACTCCGAAATTGATAAAATTGCTAAA
AAAATTGCTTTTGGTTTTACCGAAATTTTTTGAATTTTCACTGAAATTTGCGTTTTCTTTTTGGTTATAC
TTTAATATCCAAAAATGTTTTAGTGAGTTTTTTTTTCAAGTTAAAAAAAAATTTGTAACCTCATACATAT
ATCCCCCTGAAACTTCTCCATTTTCAGCCAAAAACCCGGGATTGGCCAAAGGACCCAAAGGTATGTTTCG
AATGATACTAACATAACATAGAACATTTTCAGGAGGACCCTTGGAGGGTACCGGTTTTCCCAGTCACGAC
GCGTGGTACCGAGCTCAGAAAAAATGACCGCTCCAAAGAAGAAACGCAAAGTACCGAGCTCAGAAAAAAT
GACGGCACCTAAAAAGAAACGCAAAGTACCGGTCGCCGAGAAGACAGCCCCAAAAAAGAAGCGTAAAGTT
CCACGCGTCATGGGAGTAAGTTTAAACAGTTCGGTACTAACTAACCATACATATTTAAATTTTCAGCGCG
CTGTCTCCAAGGGAGAGGAGCTCATCAAGGAGAACATGCACACCAAGCTCTACATGGAGGGAACCGTCAA
CAACCACCACTTCAAGTGCACCCACGAAGGGGAGGGCAAGCCCTACGAGGGCACCCAGACCAACAGGATT
AAGGTGGTGGAGGGAGGCCCCCTGCCGTTCGCATTCGACATCCTGGCCACCTGCTTTATGTACGGGAGCA
AGACCTTCATCAACCACACCCAAGGAATCCCAGACTTCTTCAAGCAATCCTTCGTAAGTTTAAACATGAT
TTTACTAACTAACTAATCTGATTTAAATTTTCAGCCTGAGGGCTTCACATGGGAGAGAGTCACCACATAC
GAAGACGGGGGCGTGCTTACCGTTACCCAGGACACCAGCCTCCAGGACGGCTGCTTGATCTACAACGTCA
AGCTCAGAGGGGTGAACTTCCCATCCAACGGCCCTGTGATGCAGAAGAAAACACTCGGCTGGGAGGCCAG
TACCGAGACCCTGTACCCCGCTGACGGCGGCCTGGAAGGCAGATGCGACATGGCCCTGAAGCTCGTGGGC
GGGGGCCACCTGCACTGCAACCTGAAGACCACATACAGATCCAAGAAACCCGCTAAGAACCTCAAGATGC
CAGGAGTAAGTTTAAACATATATATACTAACTAACCCTGATTATTTAAATTTTCAGGTCTACTTTGTGGA
CCGCAGACTGGAAAGAATCAAGGAGGCCGACAATGAGACCTACGTCGAGCAGCACGAGGTGGCTGTGGCC
AGATACTGCGACCTCCCTAGCAAACTGGGGCACAAACTTAATGGCATGGACGAGCTGTACAAGTAAGCGC
CGGTCGCTACCATTACCAACTTGTCTGGTGTCAAAAATAATAGGGGCCGCTGTCATCAGAGTAAGTTTAA
ACTGAGTTCTACTAACTAACGAGTAATATTTAAATTTTCAGCATCTCGCGCCCGTGCCTCTGACTTCTAA
GTCCAATTACTCTTCAACATCCCTACATGCTCTTTCTCCCTGTGCTCCCACCCCCTATTTTTGTTATTAT
CAAAAAACTTCTCTTAATTTCTTTGTTTTTTAGCTTCTTTTAAGTCACCTCTAACAATGAAATTGTGTAG
ATTCAAAAATAGAATTAATTCGTAATAAAAAGTCGAAAAAAATTGTGCTCCCTCCCCCCATTAATAATAA
TTCTATCCCAAAATCTACACAATGTTCTGTGTACACTTCTTATGTTTTTTACTTCTGATAAATTTTTTTG
AAACATCATAGAAAAAACCGCACACAAAATACCTTATCATATGTTACGTTTCAGTTTATGACCGCAATTT
TTATTTCTTCGCACGTCTGGGCCTCTCATGACGTCAAATCATGCTCATCGTGAAAAAGTTTTGGAGTATT
TTTGGAATTTTTCAATCAAGTGAAAGTTTATGAAATTAATTTTCCTGCTTTTGCTTTTTGGGGTTTCCCC
TATTGTTTGTCAAGATTTCGAGGACGGCGTTTTTCTTGCTAAAATCACAAGTATTGATGAGCACGATGCA
AGAAAGATCGGAAGAAGGTTTGGGTTTGAGGCTCAGTGGAAGGTGAGTAGAAGTTGATAATTTGAAAGTG
GAGTAGTGTCTATGGGGTTTTTGCCTTAAATGACAGAATACATTCCCAATATACCAAACATAACTGTTTC
CTACTAGTCGGCCGTACGGGCCCTTTCGTCTCGCGCGTTTCGGTGATGACGGTGAAAACCTCTGACACAT
GCAGCTCCCGGAGACGGTCACAGCTTGTCTGTAAGCGGATGCCGGGAGCAGACAAGCCCGTCAGGGCGCG
TCAGCGGGTGTTGGCGGGTGTCGGGGCTGGCTTAACTATGCGGCATCAGAGCAGATTGTACTGAGAGTGC
ACCATATGCGGTGTGAAATACCGCACAGATGCGTAAGGAGAAAATACCGCATCAGGCGGCCTTAAGGGCC
TCGTGATACGCCTATTTTTATAGGTTAATGTCATGATAATAATGGTTTCTTAGACGTCAGGTGGCACTTT
TCGGGGAAATGTGCGCGGAACCCCTATTTGTTTATTTTTCTAAATACATTCAAATATGTATCCGCTCATG
AGACAATAACCCTGATAAATGCTTCAATAATATTGAAAAAGGAAGAGTATGAGTATTCAACATTTCCGTG
TCGCCCTTATTCCCTTTTTTGCGGCATTTTGCCTTCCTGTTTTTGCTCACCCAGAAACGCTGGTGAAAGT
AAAAGATGCTGAAGATCAGTTGGGTGCACGAGTGGGTTACATCGAACTGGATCTCAACAGCGGTAAGATC
CTTGAGAGTTTTCGCCCCGAAGAACGTTTTCCAATGATGAGCACTTTTAAAGTTCTGCTATGTGGCGCGG
TATTATCCCGTATTGACGCCGGGCAAGAGCAACTCGGTCGCCGCATACACTATTCTCAGAATGACTTGGT
TGAGTACTCACCAGTCACAGAAAAGCATCTTACGGATGGCATGACAGTAAGAGAATTATGCAGTGCTGCC
ATAACCATGAGTGATAACACTGCGGCCAACTTACTTCTGACAACGATCGGAGGACCGAAGGAGCTAACCG
CTTTTTTGCACAACATGGGGGATCATGTAACTCGCCTTGATCGTTGGGAACCGGAGCTGAATGAAGCCAT
ACCAAACGACGAGCGTGACACCACGATGCCTGTAGCAATGGCAACAACGTTGCGCAAACTATTAACTGGC
GAACTACTTACTCTAGCTTCCCGGCAACAATTAATAGACTGGATGGAGGCGGATAAAGTTGCAGGACCAC
TTCTGCGCTCGGCCCTTCCGGCTGGCTGGTTTATTGCTGATAAATCTGGAGCCGGTGAGCGTGGGTCTCG
CGGTATCATTGCAGCACTGGGGCCAGATGGTAAGCCCTCCCGTATCGTAGTTATCTACACGACGGGGAGT
CAGGCAACTATGGATGAACGAAATAGACAGATCGCTGAGATAGGTGCCTCACTGATTAAGCATTGGTAAC
TGTCAGACCAAGTTTACTCATATATACTTTAGATTGATTTAAAACTTCATTTTTAATTTAAAAGGATCTA
GGTGAAGATCCTTTTTGATAATCTCATGACCAAAATCCCTTAACGTGAGTTTTCGTTCCACTGAGCGTCA
GACCCCGTAGAAAAGATCAAAGGATCTTCTTGAGATCCTTTTTTTCTGCGCGTAATCTGCTGCTTGCAAA
CAAAAAAACCACCGCTACCAGCGGTGGTTTGTTTGCCGGATCAAGAGCTACCAACTCTTTTTCCGAAGGT
AACTGGCTTCAGCAGAGCGCAGATACCAAATACTGTTCTTCTAGTGTAGCCGTAGTTAGGCCACCACTTC
AAGAACTCTGTAGCACCGCCTACATACCTCGCTCTGCTAATCCTGTTACCAGTGGCTGCTGCCAGTGGCG
ATAAGTCGTGTCTTACCGGGTTGGACTCAAGACGATAGTTACCGGATAAGGCGCAGCGGTCGGGCTGAAC
GGGGGGTTCGTGCACACAGCCCAGCTTGGAGCGAACGACCTACACCGAACTGAGATACCTACAGCGTGAG
CTATGAGAAAGCGCCACGCTTCCCGAAGGGAGAAAGGCGGACAGGTATCCGGTAAGCGGCAGGGTCGGAA
CAGGAGAGCGCACGAGGGAGCTTCCAGGGGGAAACGCCTGGTATCTTTATAGTCCTGTCGGGTTTCGCCA
CCTCTGACTTGAGCGTCGATTTTTGTGATGCTCGTCAGGGGGGCGGAGCCTATGGAAAAACGCCAGCAAC
GCGGCCTTTTTACGGTTCCTGGCCTTTTGCTGGCCTTTTGCTCACATGTTCTTTCCTGCGTTATCCCCTG
ATTCTGTGGATAACCGTATTACCGCCTTTGAGTGAGCTGATACCGCTCGCCGCAGCCGAACGACCGAGCG
CAGCGAGTCAGTGAGCGATGAAGCGGAAGAGCGCCCAATACGCAAACCGCCTCTCCCCGCGCGTTGGCCG
ATTCATTAATGCAGCTGGCACGACAGGTTTCCCGACTGGAAAGCGGGCAGTGAGCGCAACGCAATTAATG
TGAGTTAGCTCACTCATTAGGCACCCCAGGCTTTACACTTTATGCTTCCGGCTCGTATGTTGTGTGGAAT
TGTGAGCGGATAACAATT
